>Addgene plasmid #235509 | pSox2_GGSG_Fkbp_2xHA_BB | addgene full sequence | sequence record 474319 | Addgene NGS Result
GTGGCACTTTTCGGGGAAATGTGCGCGGAACCCCTATTTGTTTATTTTTCTAAATACATTCAAATATGTA
TCCGCTCATGAGACAATAACCCTGATAAATGCTTCAATAATATTGAAAAAGGAAGAGTATGAGTATTCAA
CATTTCCGTGTCGCCCTTATTCCCTTTTTTGCGGCATTTTGCCTTCCTGTTTTTGCTCACCCAGAAACGC
TGGTGAAAGTAAAAGATGCTGAAGATCAGTTGGGTGCACGAGTGGGTTACATCGAACTGGATCTCAACAG
CGGTAAGATCCTTGAGAGTTTTCGCCCCGAAGAACGTTTTCCAATGATGAGCACTTTTAAAGTTCTGCTA
TGTGGCGCGGTATTATCCCGTATTGACGCCGGGCAAGAGCAACTCGGTCGCCGCATACACTATTCTCAGA
ATGACTTGGTTGAGTACTCACCAGTCACAGAAAAGCATCTTACGGATGGCATGACAGTAAGAGAATTATG
CAGTGCTGCCATAACCATGAGTGATAACACTGCGGCCAACTTACTTCTGACAACGATCGGAGGACCGAAG
GAGCTAACCGCTTTTTTGCACAACATGGGGGATCATGTAACTCGCCTTGATCGTTGGGAACCGGAGCTGA
ATGAAGCCATACCAAACGACGAGCGTGACACCACGATGCCTGTAGCAATGGCAACAACGTTGCGCAAACT
ATTAACTGGCGAACTACTTACTCTAGCTTCCCGGCAACAATTAATAGACTGGATGGAGGCGGATAAAGTT
GCAGGACCACTTCTGCGCTCGGCCCTTCCGGCTGGCTGGTTTATTGCTGATAAATCTGGAGCCGGTGAGC
GTGGGTCTCGCGGTATCATTGCAGCACTGGGGCCAGATGGTAAGCCCTCCCGTATCGTAGTTATCTACAC
GACGGGGAGTCAGGCAACTATGGATGAACGAAATAGACAGATCGCTGAGATAGGTGCCTCACTGATTAAG
CATTGGTAACTGTCAGACCAAGTTTACTCATATATACTTTAGATTGATTTAAAACTTCATTTTTAATTTA
AAAGGATCTAGGTGAAGATCCTTTTTGATAATCTCATGACCAAAATCCCTTAACGTGAGTTTTCGTTCCA
CTGAGCGTCAGACCCCGTAGAAAAGATCAAAGGATCTTCTTGAGATCCTTTTTTTCTGCGCGTAATCTGC
TGCTTGCAAACAAAAAAACCACCGCTACCAGCGGTGGTTTGTTTGCCGGATCAAGAGCTACCAACTCTTT
TTCCGAAGGTAACTGGCTTCAGCAGAGCGCAGATACCAAATACTGTTCTTCTAGTGTAGCCGTAGTTAGG
CCACCACTTCAAGAACTCTGTAGCACCGCCTACATACCTCGCTCTGCTAATCCTGTTACCAGTGGCTGCT
GCCAGTGGCGATAAGTCGTGTCTTACCGGGTTGGACTCAAGACGATAGTTACCGGATAAGGCGCAGCGGT
CGGGCTGAACGGGGGGTTCGTGCACACAGCCCAGCTTGGAGCGAACGACCTACACCGAACTGAGATACCT
ACAGCGTGAGCTATGAGAAAGCGCCACGCTTCCCGAAGGGAGAAAGGCGGACAGGTATCCGGTAAGCGGC
AGGGTCGGAACAGGAGAGCGCACGAGGGAGCTTCCAGGGGGAAACGCCTGGTATCTTTATAGTCCTGTCG
GGTTTCGCCACCTCTGACTTGAGCGTCGATTTTTGTGATGCTCGTCAGGGGGGCGGAGCCTATGGAAAAA
CGCCAGCAACGCGGCCTTTTTACGGTTCCTGGCCTTTTGCTGGCCTTTTGCTCACATGTTCTTTCCTGCG
TTATCCCCTGATTCTGTGGATAACCGTATTACCGCCTTTGAGTGAGCTGATACCGCTCGCCGCAGCCGAA
CGACCGAGCGCAGCGAGTCAGTGAGCGAGGAAGCGGAAGAGCGCCCAATACGCAAACCGCCTCTCCCCGC
GCGTTGGCCGATTCATTAATGCAGCTGGCACGACAGGTTTCCCGACTGGAAAGCGGGCAGTGAGCGCAAC
GCAATTAATGTGAGTTAGCTCACTCATTAGGCACCCCAGGCTTTACACTTTATGCTTCCGGCTCGTATGT
TGTGTGGAATTGTGAGCGGATAACAATTTCACACAGGAAACAGCTATGACCATGATTACGCCAAGCTCGA
AATTAACCCTCACTAAAGGGAACAAAAGCTGGTACCGGGCCCCCCCTCGAGGTCGAAGCTTGACCCAGAA
GAACAGCCCGGACCGCGTCAAGAGGCCCATGAACGCCTTCATGGTATGGTCCCGGGGGCAGCGGCGTAAG
ATGGCCCAGGAGAACCCCAAGATGCACAACTCGGAGATCAGCAAGCGCCTGGGCGCGGAGTGGAAACTTT
TGTCCGAGACCGAGAAGCGGCCGTTCATCGACGAGGCCAAGCGGCTGCGCGCTCTGCACATGAAGGAGCA
CCCGGATTATAAATACCGGCCGCGGCGGAAAACCAAGACGCTCATGAAGAAGGATAAGTACACGCTTCCC
GGAGGCTTGCTGGCCCCCGGCGGGAACAGCATGGCGAGCGGGGTTGGGGTGGGCGCCGGCCTGGGTGCGG
GCGTGAACCAGCGCATGGACAGCTACGCGCACATGAACGGCTGGAGCAACGGCAGCTACAGCATGATGCA
GGAGCAGCTGGGCTACCCGCAGCACCCGGGCCTCAACGCTCACGGCGCGGCACAGATGCAACCGATGCAC
CGCTACGACGTCAGCGCCCTGCAGTACAACTCCATGACCAGCTCGCAGACCTACATGAACGGCTCGCCCA
CCTACAGCATGTCCTACTCGCAGCAGGGCACCCCCGGTATGGCGCTGGGCTCCATGGGCTCTGTGGTCAA
GTCCGAGGCCAGCTCCAGCCCCCCCGTGGTTACCTCTTCCTCCCACTCCAGGGCGCCCTGCCAGGCCGGG
GACCTCCGGGACATGATCAGCATGTACCTCCCCGGCGCCGAGGTGCCGGAGCCCGCTGCGCCCAGTAGAC
TGCACATGGCCCAGCACTACCAGAGCGGCCCGGTGCCCGGCACGGCCATTAACGGCACACTGCCCCTGTC
GCACATGGGCTCTGGTGGCGGTGGCTCTGGCGGAGGTGGGTCCGGTGGCGGCGGAAGCGCCGGTGGAGTG
CAGGTGGAAACCATCTCCCCAGGAGACGGGCGCACCTTCCCCAAGCGCGGCCAGACCTGCGTGGTGCACT
ACACCGGGATGCTTGAAGATGGAAAGAAAGTTGATTCCTCCCGGGACAGAAACAAGCCCTTTAAGTTTAT
GCTAGGCAAGCAGGAGGTGATCCGAGGCTGGGAAGAAGGGGTTGCCCAGATGAGTGTGGGTCAGAGAGCC
AAACTGACTATATCTCCAGATTATGCCTATGGTGCCACTGGGCACCCAGGCATCATCCCACCACATGCCA
CTCTCGTCTTCGATGTGGAGCTTCTAAAACTGGAAGGCGGCTACCCCTACGACGTGCCCGACTACGCCGG
CTATCCGTATGATGTCCCGGACTATGCAGGCTATGTCGGTTACCGATAAACGATCGTAACTTTAAATAAT
GCCAATTATTTAAAGTTACATATGGCCTTCTGCAGGAGCGTACAGAACCCAGGGCCCTGGCACCCGTGCA
GACCCTGGCCCACCCCACCTGGGCGCTCAGTGCCCAAGAGATGTCCACACCTAGGATGTCCCGCGGTGGG
TGGGGGGCCCGAGAGACGGGCAGGCCGGGGGCAGGCCTGGCCATGCGGGGCCGAACCGGGCACTGCCCAG
CGTGGGGCGCGGGGGCCACGGCGCGCGCCCCCAGCCCCCGGGCCCAGCACCCCAAGGCGGCCAACGCCAA
AACTCTCCCTCCTCCTCTTCCTCAATCTCGCTCTCGCTCTTTTTTTTTTTCGCAAAAGGAGGGGAGAGGG
GGTAAAAAAATGCTGCACTGTGCGGCGAAGCCGGTGAGTGAGCGGCGCGGGGCCAATCAGCGTGCGCCGT
TCCGAAAGTTGCCTTTTATGGCTCGAGCGGCCGCGGCGGCGCCCTATAAAACCCAGCGGCGCGACGCGCC
ACCACCGCCGAGACCGCGTCCGCCCCGCGAGCACAGAGCCTCGCCTTTGCCGATCCATCGATGGATCCAT
GGCCAAGCCTTTGTCTCAAGAAGAATCCACCCTCATTGAAAGAGCAACGGCTACAATCAACAGCATCCCC
ATCTCTGAAGACTACAGCGTCGCCAGCGCAGCTCTCTCTAGCGACGGCCGCATCTTCACTGGTGTCAATG
TATATCATTTTACTGGGGGACCTTGCGCAGAACTCGTGGTGCTGGGCACTGCTGCTGCTGCGGCAGCTGG
CAACCTGACTTGTATCGTCGCGATCGGAAATGAGAACAGGGGCATCTTGAGCCCCTGCGGACGGTGCCGA
CAGGTTCTTCTCGATCTGCATCCTGGGATCAAAGCCATAGTGAAGGACAGTGATGGACAGCCGACGGCAG
TTGGGATTCGTGAATTGCTGCCCTCTGGTTATGTGTGGGAGGGCTAAGCTCTAGATAAGTAATGATCATA
ATCAGCCATATCACATCTGTAGAGGTTTTACTTGCTTTAAAAAACCTCCCACACCTCCCCCTGAACCTGA
AACATAAAATGAATGCAATTGTTGTTGTTAACTTGTTTATTGCAGCTTATAATGGTTACAAATAAAGCAA
TAGCATCACAAATTTCACAAATAAAGCATTTTTTTCACTGCATTCTAGTTGTGGTTTGTCCAAACTCATC
AATGTATCTTATCATGTCTGGATCCATTTACTGATCACTTAACTTTAAATAATGCCAATTATTTAAAGTT
AGGCGCTGAGGGCTGGACTGCGAACTGGAGAAGGGGAGAGATTTTCAAAGAGATACAAGGGAATTGGGAG
GGGTGCAAAAAGAGGAGAGTAGGAAAAATCTGATAATGCTCAAAAGGAAAAAAAATCTCCGCAGCGAAAC
GACAGCTGCGGAAAAAAACCACCAATCCCATCCAAATTAACGCAAAAACCGTGATGCCGACTAGAAAACT
TTTATGAGAGATCTTGGGACTTCTTTTTGGGGGACTATTTTTGTACAGAGAAAACCTGAGGGCGGCGGGG
AGGGCGGGGGAATCGGACCATGTATAGATCTGGAGGAAAAAAACTACGCAAAACTTTTTTTTAAAGTTCT
AGTGGTACGTTAGGCGCTTCGCAGGGAGTTCGCAAAAGTCTTTACCAGTAATATTTAGAGCTAGACTCCG
GGCGATGAAAAAAAAGTTTTAATATTTGCAAGCAACTTTTGTACAGTATTTATCGAGATAAACATGGCAA
TCAAATGTCCATTGTTTATAAGCTGAGAATTTGCCAATATTTTTCGAGGAAAGGGTTCTTGCTGGGTTTT
GATTCTGCAGCTTAAATTTAGGACCGTTACAAACAAGGAAGGAGTTTATTCGGATTTGAACATTTTAGTT
TTAAAATTGTACAAAAGGAAAACATGAGAGCAAGTACTGGCAAGACCGTTTTCGTGGTCCGCCGATCTCC
AATTCGCCCTATAGTGAGTCGTATTACAATTCACTGGCCGTCGTTTTACAACGTCGTGACTGGGAAAACC
CTGGCGTTACCCAACTTAATCGCCTTGCAGCACATCCCCCTTTCGCCAGCTGGCGTAATAGCGAAGAGGC
CCGCACCGATCGCCCTTCCCAACAGTTGCGCAGCCTGAATGGCGAATGGAAATTGTAAGCGTTAATATTT
TGTTAAAATTCGCGTTAAATTTTTGTTAAATCAGCTCATTTTTTAACCAATAGGCCGAAATCGGCAAAAT
CCCTTATAAATCAAAAGAATAGACCGAGATAGGGT
[37 nt withheld, positions 5846-5882]
AAAGAACGTGGACTCCAACGTCAAAGG
[49 nt withheld, positions 5910-5958]
T
[91 nt withheld, positions 5960-6050]
G
[124 nt withheld, positions 6052-6175]
CAG
Features (pLannotate 1.2.2; 17 found; start..end, strand, type, name):
     24..128     +  promoter       AmpR promoter: bla
    129..989     +  CDS            AmpR: β-lactamase; bla; confers resistance to ampicillin, carbenicillin, and related antibiotics
   1160..1748    +  rep_origin     ori: high-copy-number ColE1/pMB1/pBR322/pUC origin of replication
   1931..2023    +  CDS            lacI (fragment): lac repressor; lacI; The lac repressor binds to the lac operator to inhibit transcription in E. coli. This inhibition can be relieved by adding lactose or isopropyl-β-D-thiogalactopyranoside (IPTG).
   2036..2057    +  protein_bind   CAP binding site: CAP binding activates transcription in the presence of cAMP. E. coli catabolite activator protein
   2072..2102    +  promoter       lac promoter: promoter for the E. coli lac operon
   2110..2126    +  protein_bind   lac operator: The lac repressor binds to the lac operator to inhibit transcription in E. coli. This inhibition can be relieved by adding lactose or isopropyl-β-D-thiogalactopyranoside (IPTG). lac repressor encoded by lacI
   2171..2189    +  promoter       T3 promoter: promoter for bacteriophage T3 RNA polymerase
   2201..2226    -  misc_feature   MCS (fragment): pBluescript multiple cloning site
   2236..3087    +  CDS            SOX2 (fragment): SOX2_HUMAN - Experimental evidence at protein level: Swiss-Prot protein existence level 1. Transcription factor that forms a trimeric complex with OCT4 on DNA and controls the expression of a number of genes involved in embryonic development such as YES1, FGF4, UTF1 and ZFP206 (By similarity). Binds to the proximal enhancer region of NANOG (By similarity). Critical for early embryogenesis and for embryonic stem cell pluripotency (PubMed:18035408). Downstream SRRT target that mediates the promotion of neural stem cell self-renewal (By similarity). Keeps neural cells undifferentiated by countera
   3145..3465    +  CDS            DmrB: F36V mutant of FK506-binding protein FKBP12 binds synthetic ligands that do not bind wild-type FKBP
   4129..4527    +  CDS            BSD: blasticidin S deaminase; Aspergillus terreus BSD; confers resistance to blasticidin
   4542..4627    +  CDS            large T antigen (fragment): large T antigen from SV40 (simian virus 40)
   4650..4784    +  polyA_signal   SV40 poly(A) signal: SV40 polyadenylation signal
   5538..5556    -  promoter       T7 promoter: promoter for bacteriophage T7 RNA polymerase
   5559..5716    +  CDS            lacZα (fragment): LacZα fragment of β-galactosidase; lacZ fragment
   5747..6175    -  rep_origin     f1 ori (sequence partly withheld): f1 bacteriophage origin of replication; arrow indicates direction of (+) strand synthesis
