[The description below was written by a language model from this plasmid's Addgene catalogue record and pLannotate feature annotations shown in this document.]
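Description:
pSox2_GGSG_Fkbp_2xHA_BB is a mouse gene-targeting vector built on the pBluescript II KS- backbone and designed to knock a degron-type tag into the endogenous Sox2 locus. It is maintained in E. coli as a high-copy plasmid through the ColE1/pUC-type origin and selected with ampicillin via the β-lactamase gene. The backbone also retains the f1 phage origin, the lac promoter/operator and lacZα remnants, and the flanking T3 and T7 promoters typical of pBluescript. The sequenced record is about 6.2 kb.

The payload begins with a stretch annotated as a Sox2 coding fragment (matched by the annotation tool to the human protein, although the catalogue lists the mouse gene), which presumably acts as the 5′ homology arm. It is followed, after what the name indicates is a GGSG linker, by the F36V mutant of FKBP12, a domain that binds synthetic ligands which do not recognise wild-type FKBP. According to the catalogue, a 2xHA epitope tag completes the C-terminal fusion, although the HA repeats are not annotated individually in the feature table. Downstream lies a blasticidin S deaminase cassette ending in an SV40 polyadenylation signal. The catalogue lists a beta actin promoter, which most plausibly occupies the unannotated gap upstream of the blasticidin gene and drives the marker rather than Sox2, but the record does not confirm this. A further unannotated region before the T7 promoter is likely the 3′ homology arm.

The construct is intended for homologous recombination in mouse cells with blasticidin selection of targeted clones. The result is endogenously expressed Sox2-FKBP-2xHA, which can be detected through HA and, given the F36V domain, potentially controlled with ligands.
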