Addgene plasmid #235509: pSox2_GGSG_Fkbp_2xHA_BB
Purpose: Sox2-Fkbp-2xHA targeting vector with Blasto selection
Depositing lab: Brian Hendrich. Depositing organization: University of Cambridge.
Backbone
  Vector backbone: pBluescript II KS-
  Backbone size w/o insert (bp): 3000
  Vector type: Mouse Targeting
  Selectable markers: Blasticidin
Growth in bacteria
  Bacterial resistance: Ampicillin, 100 μg/mL
  Growth temperature: 37°C
  Growth strain: DH5alpha
  Copy number: High Copy
Gene/Insert
  Gene/Insert name: Sox2
  Species: M. musculus (mouse)
  Mutation: None
  Entrez Gene: Sox2 (a.k.a. Sox-2, lcc, ysb)
  Promoter: beta actin
  Tag / fusion protein: FKBP, 2xHA (C terminal on insert)
  Cloning method: Gibson Cloning
Terms and licenses: Academic/Nonprofit Terms; Industry Terms: Not Available to Industry
How to cite: pSox2_GGSG_Fkbp_2xHA_BB was a gift from Brian Hendrich (Addgene plasmid # 235509 ; http://n2t.net/addgene:235509 ; RRID:Addgene_235509)
